>Addgene plasmid #126618 | pLGB13 | addgene full sequence | sequence record 252172 | Addgene NGS Result
TCTCTATCACTGATAGGGATAAAGTTTGGAAGATAAAGCTAAAAGTTCTTATCTTTGCAGTCTCCCTATC
AGTGATAGAGACGAAATAAAGACATATAAAAGAAAAGACACATGAAGAAAATTTTATCTTTGCTTGTGAT
GGCTATTGTAGCTATACAGTTCTCATTTGCCGGCGCTTATAGAAATGAATATAAAACGCAAAGTGAATTT
AATGTCATCTTGGAACGGGGGGATGACTATGAAGGATTTGTAGTTGGCTTGGGATATACTTGGATGAGTA
GCAAGGTAATTCTACCGGTAAATCAAAACGGATGGAGTCCAATATCTCGGAATGTTTCGGTGGACGAGAG
TTTTCATACGATAGTCTCAGAAAGGAAATACGATACCTCCCAATATGCCTATGAAAAAAGTCTGATGCAA
GATCCAACAAAAGTTTCCGAAAAGGTCCGTGACTTAATAGTTAAAAACAAAGGTAATAATATCACTGAGA
TAAATTTAGGCCAAGAAAAGCAATATTTGCCCACGGATAATAGTCAGATAAGTATTGTAATTACTGACAC
TGGCAGTCGGTACGAAATTGTGATTAGTGCCACGGATAACTCAAATGGAAAGACTTATGAGGCAAAGTAT
GAGAGTTTGACGGACTTGGTGTCAGCGGTACGCGATTCTGGTAGCCTGCCTGCTGTAAATAAGGAAGGAC
CCAATCTGGAAGGACTGGCAGGGTTAGGATTCGGAATTGCTGAAACAGCCGGAAATTGGGCTGAGAAGAT
TATGGATAATCGAGGTGCGTACTTACCTAAGCAGATGCGTTTCTCGCCCAAAACGCTTCCGCCGATTATA
AGATTGCCTTTAGGGAACTATCAAGTCCCCGCTAAAGGTATGAGTAGAGTGCGTGGAGTAGGTAAAGCTT
TGGGATGGGCAGGAATGGTGCTTACTGGCTATCAAGTTGTGCGTGATGTGCAAAATGGTCGATTTGCCGT
GGCAGGTACAAGAATTGCCGTAGCAGGTTTAGCTTATGGCGTTACTTTTATTCCCTATGTCGGTTGGGTC
TTAGCTATCGGTATCGGAGTGGCTGATTATACTTGGGGTGACGAGTTCTATGACTGGATAGACAATAGAG
CTTCTGAATTGGAAATGTGGTGGGACGGTGTAAGATTAGCATTATGAGTGGATCCCCCGGGCTGCAGGAA
TTCGATATCAAGCTTATCGATACCGTCGACTAATTGCCTATCTTCCAGTGATGGAACAGCATTTGTGCAT
TGGCTGCAACAATCAGCCTTACTTGTGCCTGTTCTATTTCCGAACCGACCGCTTGTATGAATCCAACAGT
TGCATGTGGCCTATTGTTTTTAGCCGTTAAATATTTTATAACTATTAAATAGCGATACAAATTGTTCGAA
ACTAATATTGTTTATATCATATATTCTCGCATGTTTTAAAGCTTTATTAAATTGATTTTTTGTAAACAGT
TTTTCGTACTCTTTGTTAACCCATTTCATTACAAAAGTTTCATATTTTTTTCTCTCTTTAAATGCCATTT
TTGCTGGCTTTCTTTTTAATACAATTAATGTGCTATCCACTTTAGGTTTTGGATGGAAATAATACCTAGG
AATTTTTGCTAATATAGAAATATCTACCTCTGCCATTAACAGCAATGCTAGTGATCTGTTTGTATCTAAT
AACATTTTAGCAAAACCATATTCCACTATTAAATAACTTATTGTGGCTGAACTTTCAAAAACAATTTTTC
GAATTATATTTGTGCTTATGTTGTAAGGTATGCTGCCAAATATTTTATATGGATTGTGGCTAGGAAATGT
AAATTTCAGTATATCATCATTTACTATTTGATAGTTAGGATAATTTAAGAGCTTATTACGAGTTACCTCA
CATAATTTAGAATCAATTTCTATCGCCGTTACAAAATTACATCTCTTTACCAATCCAGCAGTAAAATGAC
CTTTCCCTGCACCTATTTCAAAGATGTTATCTTTTTCATCTAAACTTATGCAATTCATTATTTTTTCTAT
GTGATATTTTGAAGTAATAAAATTTTGACTATCTTTTATATTTACTTTGTTCATTATAACCTCTCCTTAA
TTTATTGCATCTCTTTTCGAATATTTATGTTTTTTGAGAAAAGAACGTACTCATGGTTCATCCCGATATG
CGTATCGGTCTGTATATCAGCAACTTTCTATGTGTTTCAACTACAATAGTCATCTATTCTCATCTTTCTG
AGTCCACCCCCTGCAAAGCCCCTCTTTACGACATAAAAATTCGGTCGGAAAAGGTATGCAAAAGATGTTT
CTCTCTTTAAGAGAAACTCTTCGGGATGCAAAAATATGAAAATAACTCCAATTCACCAAATTATATAGCG
ACTTTTTTACAAAATGCTAAAATTTGTTGATTTCCGTCAAGCAATTGTTGAGCAAAAATGTCTTTTACGA
TAAAATGATACCTCAATATCAACTGTTTAGCAAAACGATATTTCTCTTAAAGAGAGAAACACCTTTTTGT
TCACCAATCCCCGACTTTTAATCCCGCGGCCATGATTGAAAAAGGAAGAGTATGAGTATTCAACATTTCC
GTGTCGCCCTTATTCCCTTTTTTGCGGCATTTTGCCTTCCTGTTTTTGCTCACCCAGAAACGCTGGTGAA
AGTAAAAGATGCTGAAGATCAGTTGGGTGCACGAGTGGGTTACATCGAACTGGATCTCAACAGCGGTAAG
ATCCTTGAGAGTTTTCGCCCCGAAGAACGTTTTCCAATGATGAGCACTTTTAAAGTTCTGCTATGTGGCG
CGGTATTATCCCGTATTGACGCCGGGCAAGAGCAACTCGGTCGCCGCATACACTATTCTCAGAATGACTT
GGTTGAGTACTCACCAGTCACAGAAAAGCATCTTACGGATGGCATGACAGTAAGAGAATTATGCAGTGCT
GCCATAACCATGAGTGATAACACTGCGGCCAACTTACTTCTGACAACGATCGGAGGACCGAAGGAGCTAA
CCGCTTTTTTGCACAACATGGGGGATCATGTAACTCGCCTTGATCGTTGGGAACCGGAGCTGAATGAAGC
CATACCAAACGACGAGCGTGACACCACGATGCCTGTAGCAATGGCAACAACGTTGCGCAAACTATTAACT
GGCGAACTACTTACTCTAGCTTCCCGGCAACAATTAATAGACTGGATGGAGGCGGATAAAGTTGCAGGAC
CACTTCTGCGCTCGGCCCTTCCGGCTGGCTGGTTTATTGCTGATAAATCTGGAGCCGGTGAGCGTGGGTC
TCGCGGTATCATTGCAGCACTGGGGCCAGATGGTAAGCCCTCCCGTATCGTAGTTATCTACACGACGGGG
AGTCAGGCAACTATGGATGAACGAAATAGACAGATCGCTGAGATAGGTGCCTCACTGATTAAGCATTGGT
AACTGTCAGACCAAGTTTACTCATAACGCGTCAATTCGAGGGGGATCAATTCCGTGATAGGTGGGCTGCC
CTTCCTGGTTGGCTTGGTTTCATCAGCCATCCGCTTGCCCTCATCTGTTACGCCGGCGGTAGCCGGCCAG
CCTCGCAGAGCAGGATTCCCGTTGAGCACCGCCAGGTGCGAATAAGGGACAGTGAAGAAGGAACACCCGC
TCGCGGGTGGGCCTACTTCACCTATCCTGCCCGGCTGACGCCGTTGGATACACCAAGGAAAGTCTACACG
AACCCTTTGGCAAAATCCTGTATATCGTGCGAAAAAGGATGGATATACCGAAAAAATCGCTATAATGACC
CCGAAGCAGGGTTATGCAGCGGAAAACGGAATTGATCCGGCCACGATGCGTCCGGCGTAGAGGATCTGAA
GATCAGCAGTTCAACCTGTTGATAGTACGTACTAAGCTCTCATGTTTCACGTACTAAGCTCTCATGTTTC
ACGTACTAAGCTCTCATGTTTAACGAACTAAACCCTCATGGCTAACGTACTAAGCTCTCATGGCTAACGT
ACTAAGCTCTCATGTTTCACGTACTAAGCTCTCATGTTTGAACAATAAAATTAATATAAATCAGCAACTT
AAATAGCCTCTAAGGTTTTAAGTTTTATAAGAAAAAAAAGAATATATAAGGCTTTTAAAGCTTTTAAGGT
TTAACGGTTGTGGACAACAAGCCAGGGATGTAACGCACTGAGAAGCCCTTAGAGCCTCTCAAAGCAATTT
TGAGTGACACAGGAACACTTAACGGCTGACATGGGAATTCCCCTCCACCGCGGTGGCTTAAGACCCACTT
TCACATTTAAGTTGTTTTTCTAATCCGCATATGATCAATTCAAGGCCGAATAAGAAGGCTGGCTCTGCAC
CTTGGTGATCAAATAATTCGATAGCTTGTCGTAATAATGGCGGCATACTATCAGTAGTAGGTGTTTCCCT
TTCTTCTTTAGCGACTTGATGCTCTTGATCTTCCAATACGCAACCTAAAGTAAAATGCCCCACAGCGCTG
AGTGCATATAATGCATTCTCTAGTGAAAAACCTTGTTGGCATAAAAAGGCTAATTGATTTTCGAGAGTTT
CATACTGTTTTTCTGTAGGCCGTGTACCTAAATGTACTTTTGCTCCATCGCGATGACTTAGTAAAGCACA
TCTAAAACTTTTAGCGTTATTACGTAAAAAATCTTGCCAGCTTTCCCCTTCTAAAGGGCAAAAGTGAGTA
TGGTGCCTATCTAACATCTCAATGGCTAAGGCGTCGAGCAAAGCCCGCTTATTTTTTACATGCCAATACA
ATGTAGGCTGCTCTACACCTAGCTTCTGGGCGAGTTTACGGGTTGTTAAACCTTCGATTCCGACCTCATT
AAGCAGCTCTAATGCGCTGTTAATCACTTTACTTTTATCTAATCTAGACATATTCGTTTAATATCATAAA
TAATTTATTTTATTTTAAAATGCGCGGGTGCAAAGGTAAGAGGTTTTATTTTAACTACCAAATGTTTTCG
GAAGTTTTTTCGCTTTTCTTTTTCTATCGTTTCTCAGACTCTCTTAGCGAAAGGGAAAGAAGGTAAAGAA
GAAAAACAAAACGCCTTTTCTTTTTTTGCACCCGCTTTCCAAGAGAAGAAAGCCTTGTTAAATTGACTTA
GTGTAAAAGCGCAGTACTGCTTGACCATAAGAACAAAAAAA
Features (pLannotate 1.2.2; 10 found; start..end, strand, type, name):
     62..81      +  promoter       tight TRE promoter (fragment): Tet-responsive promoter PTight, consisting of seven tet operator sequences followed by the minimal CMV promoter
   1167..1220    +  misc_feature   MCS (fragment): pBluescript multiple cloning site
   1356..2084    -  CDS            ermC': ERM_BACIU - Experimental evidence at protein level: Swiss-Prot protein existence level 1. This protein produces a dimethylation of the adenine residue at position 2085 in 23S rRNA, resulting in reduced affinity between ribosomes and macrolide-lincosamide-streptogramin B antibiotics. From Bacillus subtilis.
   2555..2571    +  promoter       AmpR promoter (fragment): bla
   2572..3432    +  CDS            AmpR: β-lactamase; bla; confers resistance to ampicillin, carbenicillin, and related antibiotics
   3485..3530    -  CDS            traJ (fragment): oriT-recognizing protein; traJ
   3563..3672    -  oriT           oriT: incP origin of transfer
   3843..4231    +  rep_origin     R6K γ ori: γ replication origin from E. coli plasmid R6K; requires the R6K initiator protein pi for replication
   4258..4881    -  CDS            TetR: tetracycline repressor TetR; tetR from transposon Tn10; TetR binds to the tetracycline operator tetO to inhibit transcription. This inhibition can be relieved by adding tetracycline or doxycycline.
   5150..19      -  promoter       PLtetO-1 promoter (fragment) (across the origin): modified phage lambda PL promoter with tet operator sites (Lutz and Bujard, 1997)
