[The description below was written by a language model from this plasmid's Addgene catalogue record and pLannotate feature annotations shown in this document.]
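Description:
pLGB13 is an empty suicide vector for allelic replacement in Bacteroides and related Bacteroidales, derived from pNBU2_erm-TetR-P1T_DP-GH023. The sequenced record is 5,151 nt. It replicates from the R6K γ origin, which depends on the pi initiator protein, so it is maintained at low copy in a lambda pir E. coli host such as S17-lambda pir under ampicillin selection (β-lactamase). It cannot replicate in Bacteroides. An incP oriT, with an adjacent traJ fragment, allows conjugative transfer from the E. coli donor into the recipient. The attN2 site and integrase gene of the NBU2 parent were deliberately removed, so the plasmid can persist in the recipient only by homologous recombination through cloned flanking regions. These integrants are selected with erythromycin through an erm-type rRNA methylase gene, which the annotation software labels ermC' by similarity.

The counterselection module is a synthesized cassette. It fuses a periplasmic localization signal (the first 63 bp of BT_4676 from B. thetaiotaomicron VPI-5482) to bfe1 (BF638R_1988 from B. fragilis 638R), giving ss-Bfe1. The feature table does not annotate this coding region. It does show TetR and short tet-operator-containing matches labelled as fragments of PLtetO-1 and the tight TRE promoter. These probably reflect the operators of the backbone's TetR-regulated P1T_DP-GH023 promoter rather than those promoters themselves. Adding anhydrotetracycline relieves TetR repression and induces ss-Bfe1. This selects against cells that retain the integrated vector and enriches for double-crossover clones that have resolved to either the mutant or the wild-type allele. A pBluescript-derived polylinker fragment is also annotated, and homology arms are intended to be inserted by Gibson-type assembly. The vector is used to make unmarked deletions or replacements in diverse gut Bacteroides and Parabacteroides isolates.
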