Addgene plasmid #126618: pLGB13
Purpose: (Empty Backbone) Suicide vector for allelic replacement in Bacteroides, erythromycin selection and aTC-inducible ss-Bfe1 counterselection
Depositing lab: Laurie Comstock. Depositing organization: Brigham and Women's Hospital. Publication: Streamlined Genetic Manipulation of Diverse Bacteroides and Parabacteroides Isolates from the Human Gut Microbiota. Garcia-Bayona L, Comstock LE. mBio. 2019 Aug 13;10(4). pii: mBio.01762-19. doi: 10.1128/mBio.01762-19. PubMed 31409684.
Backbone
  Vector backbone: pNBU2_erm-TetR-P1T_DP-GH023
  Modifications to backbone: 1) Chemically synthesized cassette (Genscript) containing a periplasmic localization signal (first 63 bp of BT_4676 from B. thetaiotaomicron VPI-5482) fused to the bfe1 gene (BF638R_1988) of B. fragilis 638R. (Lim et al., 2017) 2) Using NEBuilder assembly, this cassette was cloned into the NcoI site of pNBU2_erm-TetR-P1T_DP-GH023. 3) The resulting plasmid was used as template for PCR , to remove the attN2 site and the integrase gene, and the resulting product was assembled using NEBuilder.
  Vector type: allellic exchange in bacteria
  Selectable markers: erythromycin (Bacteroidales)
Growth in bacteria
  Bacterial resistance: Ampicillin, 100 μg/mL
  Growth temperature: 37°C
  Growth strain: S17-lambda pir
  Copy number: Low Copy
Gene/Insert
  Cloning method: Gibson Cloning
Terms and licenses: Academic/Nonprofit Terms; Industry Terms: Not Available to Industry
How to cite: pLGB13 was a gift from Laurie Comstock (Addgene plasmid # 126618 ; http://n2t.net/addgene:126618 ; RRID:Addgene_126618)
